Addgene plasmid #70055: pDC184
Purpose: Co-expresses Syt1-SNARE37aa-linker complex with p045
Depositing lab: Axel Brunger. Depositing organization: Stanford University. Publication: Architecture of the synaptotagmin-SNARE machinery for neuronal exocytosis. Zhou Q, Lai Y, Bacaj T, Zhao M, Lyubimov AY, Uervirojnangkoorn M, Zeldin OB, Brewster AS, Sauter NK, Cohen AE, Soltis SM, Alonso-Mori R, Chollet M, Lemke HT, Pfuetzner RA, Choi UB, Weis WI, Diao J, Sudhof TC, Brunger AT. Nature. 2015 Sep 3;525(7567):62-7. doi: 10.1038/nature14975. Epub 2015 Aug 17. PubMed 26280336.
Backbone
  Vector backbone: pACYCDuet-1
  Vector type: Bacterial Expression
Growth in bacteria
  Bacterial resistance: Chloramphenicol, 25 μg/mL
  Growth temperature: 37°C
  Growth strain: Top10
  Copy number: High Copy
Gene/Insert 1
  Gene/Insert name: His tagged Synaptobrevin 28-89 (alt name: VAMP2)
  Species: R. norvegicus (rat)
  Promoter: T7
  Tag / fusion protein: 10xHis (N terminal on insert)
  Cloning method: Unknown
  Sequencing primers: 5′ Unknown; 3′ Unknown
Gene/Insert 2
  Gene/Insert name: Syntaxin 191-256
  Species: R. norvegicus (rat)
  Promoter: T7
  Cloning method: Unknown
  Sequencing primers: 5′ Unknown; 3′ Unknown
Terms and licenses: Academic/Nonprofit Terms; Industry Terms: Not Available to Industry
How to cite: pDC184 was a gift from Axel Brunger (Addgene plasmid # 70055 ; http://n2t.net/addgene:70055 ; RRID:Addgene_70055)
