[The description below was written by a language model from this plasmid's Addgene catalogue record and the feature table of its GenBank file.]
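Description:
pDC184 is a 4,347 bp bacterial co-expression plasmid built on pACYCDuet-1, a Duet-series vector with two T7-driven expression cassettes for producing two proteins in E. coli from one plasmid. It replicates from the p15A origin and is selected with chloramphenicol through the cat gene and its own promoter. The catalogue lists it as high copy, although the feature annotation describes p15A as a medium-copy origin. p15A is compatible with ColE1-type plasmids, which allows pDC184 to be maintained alongside a second expression plasmid. A lacI gene on the backbone supplies lac repressor, and each T7 promoter is followed by a lac operator, so transcription depends on a host providing T7 RNA polymerase and is inducible with IPTG.

The first cassette encodes rat synaptobrevin-2 (VAMP2) residues 28-89 with an N-terminal 10xHis tag followed by a TEV protease site, allowing metal-affinity purification and later tag removal. The second cassette encodes rat syntaxin residues 191-256, listed without a tag. An S-Tag coding segment from the backbone is annotated upstream of the single T7 terminator, but the record does not say whether it is fused to syntaxin. The insert coding regions themselves are not annotated in the feature table. These fragments correspond to SNARE-motif portions of the two proteins. According to the stated purpose, pDC184 is co-expressed with a partner plasmid, p045, to assemble the Syt1-SNARE 37-amino-acid-linker complex. The contents of p045 are not described in the record. The associated publication concerns the architecture of the synaptotagmin-SNARE machinery in neuronal exocytosis.
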