LOCUS       Exported 4347 bp ds-DNA circular SYN 12-MAY-2021
DEFINITION  Co-expresses Syt1-SNARE37aa-linker complex with p045.
ACCESSION   .
VERSION     .
KEYWORDS    pDC184
SOURCE      synthetic DNA construct
  ORGANISM  synthetic DNA construct
REFERENCE   1 (bases 1 to 4347)
  AUTHORS   Zhou Q, Lai Y, Bacaj T, Zhao M, Lyubimov AY, Uervirojnangkoorn M,
            Zeldin OB, Brewster AS, Sauter NK, Cohen AE, Soltis SM, Alonso-Mori
            R, Chollet M, Lemke HT, Pfuetzner RA, Choi UB, Weis WI, Diao J,
            Sudhof TC, Brunger AT
  TITLE     Architecture of the synaptotagmin-SNARE machinery for neuronal
            exocytosis.
  JOURNAL   Nature. 2015 Sep 3;525(7567):62-7. doi: 10.1038/nature14975. Epub
            2015 Aug 17.
  PUBMED    26280336
REFERENCE   2 (bases 1 to 4347)
  AUTHORS   .
  TITLE     Direct Submission
  JOURNAL   Exported May 12, 2021 from SnapGene Server 1.1.58
            http://www.snapgene.com
FEATURES             Location/Qualifiers
     source          1..4347
                     /organism="synthetic DNA construct"
                     /mol_type="other DNA"
     protein_bind    3..27
                     /label=lac operator
                     /bound_moiety="lac repressor encoded by lacI"
                     /note="The lac repressor binds to the lac operator to
                     inhibit transcription in E. coli. This inhibition can be
                     relieved by adding lactose or
                     isopropyl-beta-D-thiogalactopyranoside (IPTG)."
     CDS             86..115
                     /codon_start=1
                     /product="10xHis affinity tag"
                     /label=10xHis
                     /translation="HHHHHHHHHH"
     CDS             116..136
                     /codon_start=1
                     /product="tobacco etch virus (TEV) protease recognition and
                     cleavage site"
                     /label=TEV site
                     /translation="ENLYFQG"
     promoter        403..421
                     /label=T7 promoter
                     /note="promoter for bacteriophage T7 RNA polymerase"
     protein_bind    422..446
                     /label=lac operator
                     /bound_moiety="lac repressor encoded by lacI"
                     /note="The lac repressor binds to the lac operator to
                     inhibit transcription in E. coli. This inhibition can be
                     relieved by adding lactose or
                     isopropyl-beta-D-thiogalactopyranoside (IPTG)."
     CDS             705..749
                     /codon_start=1
                     /product="affinity and epitope tag derived from pancreatic
                     ribonuclease A"
                     /label=S-Tag
                     /translation="KETAAAKFERQHMDS"
     primer_bind     complement(787..805)
                     /label=T7 Term
                     /note="T7 terminator, reverse primer"
     terminator      801..848
                     /label=T7 terminator
                     /note="transcription terminator for bacteriophage T7 RNA
                     polymerase"
     CDS             complement(1068..1727)
                     /codon_start=1
                     /gene="cat"
                     /product="chloramphenicol acetyltransferase"
                     /label=CmR
                     /note="confers resistance to chloramphenicol"
                     /translation="MEKKITGYTTVDISQWHRKEHFEAFQSVAQCTYNQTVQLDITAFL
                     KTVKKNKHKFYPAFIHILARLMNAHPEFRMAMKDGELVIWDSVHPCYTVFHEQTETFSS
                     LWSEYHDDFRQFLHIYSQDVACYGENLAYFPKGFIENMFFVSANPWVSFTSFDLNVANM
                     DNFFAPVFTMGKYYTQGDKVLMPLAIQVHHAVCDGFHVGRMLNELQQYCDEWQGGA"
     primer_bind     1642..1661
                     /label=CAT-R
                     /note="Chloramphenicol resistance gene, reverse primer"
     promoter        complement(1728..1830)
                     /label=cat promoter
                     /note="promoter of the E. coli cat gene encoding
                     chloramphenicol acetyltransferase"
     primer_bind     complement(2222..2239)
                     /label=L4440
                     /note="L4440 vector, forward primer"
     rep_origin      complement(2356..2900)
                     /direction=LEFT
                     /label=p15A ori
                     /note="Plasmids containing the medium-copy-number p15A
                     origin of replication can be propagated in E. coli cells
                     that contain a second plasmid with the ColE1 origin. "
     primer_bind     complement(2436..2455)
                     /label=pBR322ori-F
                     /note="pBR322 origin, forward primer"
     CDS             complement(3125..4207)
                     /codon_start=1
                     /gene="lacI"
                     /product="lac repressor"
                     /label=lacI
                     /note="The lac repressor binds to the lac operator to
                     inhibit transcription in E. coli. This inhibition can be
                     relieved by adding lactose or
                     isopropyl-beta-D-thiogalactopyranoside (IPTG)."
                     /translation="MKPVTLYDVAEYAGVSYQTVSRVVNQASHVSAKTREKVEAAMAEL
                     NYIPNRVAQQLAGKQSLLIGVATSSLALHAPSQIVAAIKSRADQLGASVVVSMVERSGV
                     EACKAAVHNLLAQRVSGLIINYPLDDQDAIAVEAACTNVPALFLDVSDQTPINSIIFSH
                     EDGTRLGVEHLVALGHQQIALLAGPLSSVSARLRLAGWHKYLTRNQIQPIAEREGDWSA
                     MSGFQQTMQMLNEGIVPTAMLVANDQMALGAMRAITESGLRVGADISVVGYDDTEDSSC
                     YIPPLTTIKQDFRLLGQTSVDRLLQLSQGQAVKGNQLLPVSLVKRKTTLAPNTQTASPR
                     ALADSLMQLARQVSRLESGQ"
     primer_bind     4169..4188
                     /label=LacI-R
                     /note="LacI, reverse primer"
     promoter        complement(4208..4285)
                     /gene="lacI"
                     /label=lacI promoter
     promoter        4331..2
                     /label=T7 promoter
                     /note="promoter for bacteriophage T7 RNA polymerase"
ORIGIN
        1 ggggaattgt gagcggataa caattcccct gtagaaataa ttttgtttaa ctttaataag
       61 gagatatacc atggcatcgt actaccatca ccatcaccat caccatcacc atcacgaaaa
      121 cctgtatttt cagggcagca acaggagact gcagcagacc caggcccagg tggatgaggt
      181 ggtggacatc atgagggtga atgtggacaa ggtcctggag cgagaccaga agctatcgga
      241 actggatgat cgcgcagatg ccctccaggc aggggcctcc cagtttgaaa caagtgcagc
      301 caagctcaag cgcaaatact ggtagctcga caagcttgcg gccgcataat gcttaagtcg
      361 aacagaaagt aatcgtattg tacacggccg cataatcgaa attaatacga ctcactatag
      421 gggaattgtg agcggataac aattccccat cttagtatat tagttaagta taagaaggag
      481 atatacatat ggccctcagt gagatcgaga ccaggcacag tgagatcatc aagttggaga
      541 acagcatccg ggagctacac gatatgttca tggacatggc catgctggtg gagagccagg
      601 gggagatgat tgacaggatc gagtacaatg tggaacacgc tgtggactac gtggagaggg
      661 ccgtgtctga caccaagaag gccgtcaagt aactcgagtc tggtaaagaa accgctgctg
      721 cgaaatttga acgccagcac atggactcgt ctactagcgc agcttaatta acctaggctg
      781 ctgccaccgc tgagcaataa ctagcataac cccttggggc ctctaaacgg gtcttgaggg
      841 gttttttgct gaaacctcag gcatttgaga agcacacggt cacactgctt ccggtagtca
      901 ataaaccggt aaaccagcaa tagacataag cggctattta acgaccctgc cctgaaccga
      961 cgaccgggtc gaatttgctt tcgaatttct gccattcatc cgcttattat cacttattca
     1021 ggcgtagcac caggcgttta agggcaccaa taactgcctt aaaaaaatta cgccccgccc
     1081 tgccactcat cgcagtactg ttgtaattca ttaagcattc tgccgacatg gaagccatca
     1141 cagacggcat gatgaacctg aatcgccagc ggcatcagca ccttgtcgcc ttgcgtataa
     1201 tatttgccca tagtgaaaac gggggcgaag aagttgtcca tattggccac gtttaaatca
     1261 aaactggtga aactcaccca gggattggct gagacgaaaa acatattctc aataaaccct
     1321 ttagggaaat aggccaggtt ttcaccgtaa cacgccacat cttgcgaata tatgtgtaga
     1381 aactgccgga aatcgtcgtg gtattcactc cagagcgatg aaaacgtttc agtttgctca
     1441 tggaaaacgg tgtaacaagg gtgaacacta tcccatatca ccagctcacc gtctttcatt
     1501 gccatacgga actccggatg agcattcatc aggcgggcaa gaatgtgaat aaaggccgga
     1561 taaaacttgt gcttattttt ctttacggtc tttaaaaagg ccgtaatatc cagctgaacg
     1621 gtctggttat aggtacattg agcaactgac tgaaatgcct caaaatgttc tttacgatgc
     1681 cattgggata tatcaacggt ggtatatcca gtgatttttt tctccatttt agcttcctta
     1741 gctcctgaaa atctcgataa ctcaaaaaat acgcccggta gtgatcttat ttcattatgg
     1801 tgaaagttgg aacctcttac gtgccgatca acgtctcatt ttcgccaaaa gttggcccag
     1861 ggcttcccgg tatcaacagg gacaccagga tttatttatt ctgcgaagtg atcttccgtc
     1921 acaggtattt attcggcgca aagtgcgtcg ggtgatgctg ccaacttact gatttagtgt
     1981 atgatggtgt ttttgaggtg ctccagtggc ttctgtttct atcagctgtc cctcctgttc
     2041 agctactgac ggggtggtgc gtaacggcaa aagcaccgcc ggacatcagc gctagcggag
     2101 tgtatactgg cttactatgt tggcactgat gagggtgtca gtgaagtgct tcatgtggca
     2161 ggagaaaaaa ggctgcaccg gtgcgtcagc agaatatgtg atacaggata tattccgctt
     2221 cctcgctcac tgactcgcta cgctcggtcg ttcgactgcg gcgagcggaa atggcttacg
     2281 aacggggcgg agatttcctg gaagatgcca ggaagatact taacagggaa gtgagagggc
     2341 cgcggcaaag ccgtttttcc ataggctccg cccccctgac aagcatcacg aaatctgacg
     2401 ctcaaatcag tggtggcgaa acccgacagg actataaaga taccaggcgt ttcccctggc
     2461 ggctccctcg tgcgctctcc tgttcctgcc tttcggttta ccggtgtcat tccgctgtta
     2521 tggccgcgtt tgtctcattc cacgcctgac actcagttcc gggtaggcag ttcgctccaa
     2581 gctggactgt atgcacgaac cccccgttca gtccgaccgc tgcgccttat ccggtaacta
     2641 tcgtcttgag tccaacccgg aaagacatgc aaaagcacca ctggcagcag ccactggtaa
     2701 ttgatttaga ggagttagtc ttgaagtcat gcgccggtta aggctaaact gaaaggacaa
     2761 gttttggtga ctgcgctcct ccaagccagt tacctcggtt caaagagttg gtagctcaga
     2821 gaaccttcga aaaaccgccc tgcaaggcgg ttttttcgtt ttcagagcaa gagattacgc
     2881 gcagaccaaa acgatctcaa gaagatcatc ttattaatca gataaaatat ttctagattt
     2941 cagtgcaatt tatctcttca aatgtagcac ctgaagtcag ccccatacga tataagttgt
     3001 aattctcatg ttagtcatgc cccgcgccca ccggaaggag ctgactgggt tgaaggctct
     3061 caagggcatc ggtcgagatc ccggtgccta atgagtgagc taacttacat taattgcgtt
     3121 gcgctcactg cccgctttcc agtcgggaaa cctgtcgtgc cagctgcatt aatgaatcgg
     3181 ccaacgcgcg gggagaggcg gtttgcgtat tgggcgccag ggtggttttt cttttcacca
     3241 gtgagacggg caacagctga ttgcccttca ccgcctggcc ctgagagagt tgcagcaagc
     3301 ggtccacgct ggtttgcccc agcaggcgaa aatcctgttt gatggtggtt aacggcggga
     3361 tataacatga gctgtcttcg gtatcgtcgt atcccactac cgagatgtcc gcaccaacgc
     3421 gcagcccgga ctcggtaatg gcgcgcattg cgcccagcgc catctgatcg ttggcaacca
     3481 gcatcgcagt gggaacgatg ccctcattca gcatttgcat ggtttgttga aaaccggaca
     3541 tggcactcca gtcgccttcc cgttccgcta tcggctgaat ttgattgcga gtgagatatt
     3601 tatgccagcc agccagacgc agacgcgccg agacagaact taatgggccc gctaacagcg
     3661 cgatttgctg gtgacccaat gcgaccagat gctccacgcc cagtcgcgta ccgtcttcat
     3721 gggagaaaat aatactgttg atgggtgtct ggtcagagac atcaagaaat aacgccggaa
     3781 cattagtgca ggcagcttcc acagcaatgg catcctggtc atccagcgga tagttaatga
     3841 tcagcccact gacgcgttgc gcgagaagat tgtgcaccgc cgctttacag gcttcgacgc
     3901 cgcttcgttc taccatcgac accaccacgc tggcacccag ttgatcggcg cgagatttaa
     3961 tcgccgcgac aatttgcgac ggcgcgtgca gggccagact ggaggtggca acgccaatca
     4021 gcaacgactg tttgcccgcc agttgttgtg ccacgcggtt gggaatgtaa ttcagctccg
     4081 ccatcgccgc ttccactttt tcccgcgttt tcgcagaaac gtggctggcc tggttcacca
     4141 cgcgggaaac ggtctgataa gagacaccgg catactctgc gacatcgtat aacgttactg
     4201 gtttcacatt caccaccctg aattgactct cttccgggcg ctatcatgcc ataccgcgaa
     4261 aggttttgcg ccattcgatg gtgtccggga tctcgacgct ctcccttatg cgactcctgc
     4321 attaggaaat taatacgact cactata
//
