>Addgene plasmid #70055 | pDC184 | addgene partial sequence | sequence record 127386 | pK03-L 5'-AGGGCAGGGTCGTTAAATAGC-3'
TTGCTGGTTTACCGGTTTATTGACTACCGGAAGCAGTGTGACCGTGTGCTTCTCAAATGCCTGAGGTTTC
AGCAAAAAACCCCTCAAGACCCGTTTAGAGGCCCCAAGGGGTTATGCTAGTTATTGCTCAGCGGTGGCAG
CAGCCTAGGTTAATTAAGCTGCGCTAGTAGACGAGTCCATGTGCTGGCGTTCAAATTTCGCAGCAGCGGT
TTCTTTACCAGACTCGAGTTACTTGACGGCCTTCTTGGTGTCAGACACGGCCCTCTCCACGTAGTCCACA
GCGTGTTCCACATTGTACTCGATCCTGTCAATCATCTCCCCCTGGCTCTCCACCAGCATGGCCATGTCCA
TGAACATATCGTGTAGCTCCCGGATGCTGTTCTCCAACTTGATGATCTCACTGTGCCTGGTCTCGATCTC
ACTGAGGGCCATATGTATATCTCCTTCTTATACTTAACTAATATACTAAGATGGGGAATTGTTATCCGCT
CACAATTCCCCTATAGTGAGTCGTATTAATTTCGATTATGCGGCCGTGTACAATACGATTACTTTCTGTT
CGACTTAAGCATTATGCGGCCGCAAGCTTGTCGAGCTACCAGTATTTGCGCTTGAGCTTGGCTGCACTTG
TTTCAAACTGGGAGGCCCCTGCCTGGAGGGCATCTGCGCGATCATCCAGTTCCGATAGCTTCTGGTCTCG
CTCCAGGACCTTGTCCACATTCACCCTCATGATGTCCACCACCTCATCCACCTGGGCCTGGGTCTGCTGC
AGTCTCCTGTTGCTGCCCTGAAAATACAGGTTTTCGTGATGGTGATGGTGATGGTGATGGTGATGGTAGT
ACGATGCCATGGTATATCTCCTTATTAAAGTTAAACAAAATTATTTCTACAGGGGAATTGTTATCCGCTC
ACAATTCCCCTATAGTGAGTCGTATTAATTTCCTAATGCAGGAGTCGCATAAGGGAGAGCGTCGAGATCC
CGG
