>Addgene plasmid #70055 | pDC184 | addgene partial sequence | sequence record 128807 | AbChat-1 5'-cctaatgcaggagtcgcataagggagagcgtcg-3'
ACCATCGAATGGCGCAAAACCTTTCGCGGTATGGCATGATAGCGCCCGGAAGAGAGTCAATTCAGGGTGG
TGAATGTGAAACCAGTAACGTTATACGATGTCGCAGAGTATGCCGGTGTCTCTTATCAGACCGTTTCCCG
CGTGGTGAACCAGGCCAGCCACGTTTCTGCGAAAACGCGGGAAAAAGTGGAAGCGGCGATGGCGGAGCTG
AATTACATTCCCAACCGCGTGGCACAACAACTGGCGGGCAAACAGTCGTTGCTGATTGGCGTTGCCACCT
CCAGTCTGGCCCTGCACGCGCCGTCGCAAATTGTCGCGGCGATTAAATCTCGCGCCGATCAACTGGGTGC
CAGCGTGGTGGTGTCGATGGTAGAACGAAGCGGCGTCGAAGCCTGTAAAGCGGCGGTGCACAATCTTCTC
GCGCAACGCGTCAGTGGGCTGATCATTAACTATCCGCTGGATGACCAGGATGCCATTGCTGTGGAAGCTG
CCTGCACTAATGTTCCGGCGTTATTTCTTGATGTCTCTGACCAGACACCCATCAACAGTATTATTTTCTC
CCATGAAGACGGTACGCGACTGGGCGTGGAGCATCTGGTCGCATTGGGTCACCAGCAAATCGCGCTGTTA
GCGGGCCCATTAAGTTCTGTCTCGGCGCGTCTGCGTCTGGCTGGCTGGCATAAATATCTCACTCGCAATC
AAATTCAGCCGATAGCGGAACGGGAAGGCGACTGGAGTGCCATGTCCGGTTTTCAACAAACCATGCAAAT
GCTGAATGAGGGCATCGTTCCCACTGCGATGCTGGTTGCCAACGATCAGATGGCGCTGGGCGCAATGCGC
GCCATTACCGAGTCCGGGCTGCGCGTTGGTGCGGACATCTCGGTAGTGGGATACGACGATACCGAAGACA
GCTCATGTTATATCCCGCCGTTAACCACCATCAAACAGGATTTTCGCCTGCTGGGGCAAACCAGCGTGGA
CCGCTTGCTGCAACTCTCTCAGGGCCAGGCGGTGAAGGGCAATCAGCTGTTGCCCGTCTCACTGGTGAAA
AGAAAAACCACCCTGGCGCCCAATACGCAAACCGCCTCTCCCCGCGCGTTGGCCGA
